>Addgene plasmid #215126 | mCherry-APEX1 | addgene full sequence | sequence record 426794 | Addgene NGS Result
TCCGCGTTACATAACTTACGGTAAATGGCCCGCCTGGCTGACCGCCCAACGACCCCCGCCCATTGACGTC
AATAATGACGTATGTTCCCATAGTAACGCCAATAGGGACTTTCCATTGACGTCAATGGGTGGAGTATTTA
CGGTAAACTGCCCACTTGGCAGTACATCAAGTGTATCATATGCCAAGTACGCCCCCTATTGACGTCAATG
ACGGTAAATGGCCCGCCTGGCATTATGCCCAGTACATGACCTTATGGGACTTTCCTACTTGGCAGTACAT
CTACGTATTAGTCATCGCTATTACCATGGTGATGCGGTTTTGGCAGTACATCAATGGGCGTGGATAGCGG
TTTGACTCACGGGGATTTCCAAGTCTCCACCCCATTGACGTCAATGGGAGTTTGTTTTGGCACCAAAATC
AACGGGACTTTCCAAAATGTCGTAACAACTCCGCCCCATTGACGCAAATGGGCGGTAGGCGTGTACGGTG
GGAGGTCTATATAAGCAGAGCTCAATAAAAGAGCCCACAACCCCTCACTCGGCGCGCCAGTCTTCCGATA
GACTGCGTCGCCCGGGTACCCGTATTCCCAATAAAGCCTCTTGCTGTTTGCATCCGAATCGTGGTCTCGC
TGTTCCTTGGGAGGGTCTCCTCTGAGTGATTGACTACCCACGACGGGGGTCTTTCATTTGGGGGCTCGTC
CGGGATTTGGAGACCCCTGCCCAGGGACCACCGACCCACCACCGGGAGGTAAGCTGGCCAGCAACTTATC
TGTGTCTGTCCGATTGTCTAGTGTCTATGTTTGATGTTATGCGCCTGCGTCTGTACTAGTTAGCTAACTA
GCTCTGTATCTGGCGGACCCGTGGTGGAACTGACGAGTTCTGAACACCCGGCCGCAACCCTGGGAGACGT
CCCAGGGACTTTGGGGGCCGTTTTTGTGGCCCGACCTGAGGAAGGGAGTCGATGTGGAATCCGACCCCGT
CAGGATATGTGGTTCTGGTAGGAGACGAGAACCTAAAACAGTTCCCGCCTCCGTCTGAATTTTTGCTTTC
GGTTTGGAACCGAAGCCGCGCGTCTTGTCTGCTGCAGCGCTGCAGCATCGTTCTGTGTTGTCTCTGTCTG
ACTGTGTTTCTGTATTTGTCTGAAAATTAGGGCCAGACTGTTACCACTCCCTTAAGTTTGACCTTAGGTC
ACTGGAAAGATGTCGAGCGGATCGCTCACAACCAGTCGGTAGATGTCAAGAAGAGACGTTGGGTTACCTT
CTGCTCTGCAGAATGGCCAACCTTTAACGTCGGATGGCCGCGAGACGGCACCTTTAACCGAGACCTCATC
ACCCAGGTTAAGATCAAGGTCTTTTCACCTGGCCCGCATGGACACCCAGACCAGGTCCCCTACATCGTGA
CCTGGGAAGCCTTGGCTTTTGACCCCCCTCCCTGGGTCAAGCCCTTTGTACACCCTAAGCCTCCGCCTCC
TCTTCCTCCATCCGCCCCGTCTCTCCCCCTTGAACCTCCTCGTTCGACCCCGCCTCGATCCTCCCTTTAT
CCAGCCCTCACTCCTTCTCTAGGCGCCGGAATTGAAGATCATAGTTATTAATAGTAATCAATTACGGGGT
CATTAGTTCATAGCCCATATATGGAGTTCCGCGTTACATAACTTACGGTAAATGGCCCGCCTGGCTGACC
GCCCAACGACCCCCGCCCATTGACGTCAATAATGACGTATGTTCCCATAGTAACGCCAATAGGGACTTTC
CATTGACGTCAATGGGTGGAGTATTTACGGTAAACTGCCCACTTGGCAGTACATCAAGTGTATCATATGC
CAAGTACGCCCCCTATTGACGTCAATGACGGTAAATGGCCCGCCTGGCATTATGCCCAGTACATGACCTT
ATGGGACTTTCCTACTTGGCAGTACATCTACGTATTAGTCATCGCTATTACCATGGTGATGCGGTTTTGG
CAGTACATCAATGGGCGTGGATAGCGGTTTGACTCACGGGGATTTCCAAGTCTCCACCCCATTGACGTCA
ATGGGAGTTTGTTTTGGCACCAAAATCAACGGGACTTTCCAAAATGTCGTAACAACTCCGCCCCATTGAC
GCAAATGGGCGGTAGGCGTGTACGGTGGGAGGTCTATATAAGCAGAGCTGGTTTAGTGAACCGTCAGATC
CGCTAGCGCTACCGGTCGCCACCATGGTGAGCAAGGGCGAGGAGGATAACATGGCCATCATCAAGGAGTT
CATGCGCTTCAAGGTGCACATGGAGGGCTCCGTGAACGGCCACGAGTTCGAGATCGAGGGCGAGGGCGAG
GGCCGCCCCTACGAGGGCACCCAGACCGCCAAGCTGAAGGTGACCAAGGGTGGCCCCCTGCCCTTCGCCT
GGGACATCCTGTCCCCTCAGTTCATGTACGGCTCCAAGGCCTACGTGAAGCACCCCGCCGACATCCCCGA
CTACTTGAAGCTGTCCTTCCCCGAGGGCTTCAAGTGGGAGCGCGTGATGAACTTCGAGGACGGCGGCGTG
GTGACCGTGACCCAGGACTCCTCCCTGCAGGACGGCGAGTTCATCTACAAGGTGAAGCTGCGCGGCACCA
ACTTCCCCTCCGACGGCCCCGTAATGCAGAAGAAGACCATGGGCTGGGAGGCCTCCTCCGAGCGGATGTA
CCCCGAGGACGGCGCCCTGAAGGGCGAGATCAAGCAGAGGCTGAAGCTGAAGGACGGCGGCCACTACGAC
GCTGAGGTCAAGACCACCTACAAGGCCAAGAAGCCCGTGCAGCTGCCCGGCGCCTACAACGTCAACATCA
AGTTGGACATCACCTCCCACAACGAGGACTACACCATCGTGGAACAGTACGAACGCGCCGAGGGCCGCCA
CTCCACCGGCGGCATGGACGAGCTGTACAAGTCCGGACTCAGATCTCGAGGAGGCGGAGGAAGC
[951 nt withheld, positions 2935-3885]
TGAGGATCCACCGGATCTAGATAACTGATCATAATTCTACCGGGTAGGGGAGGCGCTTTTCCCAAGGCAG
TCTGGAGCATGCGCTTTAGCAGCCCCGCTGGGCACTTGGCGCTACACAAGTGGCCTCTGGCCTCGCACAC
ATTCCACATCCACCGGTAGGCGCCAACCGGCTCCGTTCTTTGGTGGCCCCTTCGCGCCACCTTCTACTCC
TCCCCTAGTCAGGAAGTTCCCCCCCGCCCCGCAGCTCGCGTCGTGCAGGACGTGACAAATGGAAGTAGCA
CGTCTCACTAGTCTCGTGCAGATGGACAGCACCGCTGAGCAATGGAAGCGGGTAGGCCTTTGGGGCAGCG
GCCAATAGCAGCTTTGCTCCTTCGCTTTCTGGGCTCAGAGGCTGGGAAGGGGTGGGTCCGGGGGCGGGCT
CAGGGGCGGGCTCAGGGGCGGGGCGGGCGCCCGAAGGTCCTCCGGAGGCCCGGCATTCTGCACGCTTCAA
AAGCGCACGTCTGCCGCGCTGTTCTCCTCTTCCTCATCTCCGGGCCTTTCGACCTGCAGCCCAAGCTTAC
CATGACCGAGTACAAGCCCACGGTGCGCCTCGCCACCCGCGACGACGTCCCCAGGGCCGTACGCACCCTC
GCCGCCGCGTTCGCCGACTACCCCGCCACGCGCCACACCGTCGATCCGGACCGCCACATCGAGCGGGTCA
CCGAGCTGCAAGAACTCTTCCTCACGCGCGTCGGGCTCGACATCGGCAAGGTGTGGGTCGCGGACGACGG
CGCCGCGGTGGCGGTCTGGACCACGCCGGAGAGCGTCGAAGCGGGGGCGGTGTTCGCCGAGATCGGCCCG
CGCATGGCCGAGTTGAGCGGTTCCCGGCTGGCCGCGCAGCAACAGATGGAAGGCCTCCTGGCGCCGCACC
GGCCCAAGGAGCCCGCGTGGTTCCTGGCCACCGTCGGCGTCTCGCCCGACCACCAGGGCAAGGGTCTGGG
CAGCGCCGTCGTGCTCCCCGGAGTGGAGGCGGCCGAGCGCGCCGGGGTGCCCGCCTTCCTGGAGACCTCC
GCGCCCCGCAACCTCCCCTTCTACGAGCGGCTCGGCTTCACCGTCACCGCCGACGTCGAGGTGCCCGAAG
GACCGCGCACCTGGTGCATGACCCGCAAGCCCGGTGCCTGACGCCCGCCCCACGACCCGCAGCGCCCGAC
CGAAAGGAGCGCACGACCCCATGCATCGGCGTCTCGATCGAGATATCAGTGGTCCAGGCTCTAGTTTTGA
CTCAACAATATCACCAGCTGAAGCCTATAGAGTACGAGCCATAGATAAAATAAAAGATTTTATTTAGTCT
CCAGAAAAAGGGGGGAATGAAAGACCCCACCTGTAGGTTTGGCAAGCTACTAGCTTAAGTAACGCCATTT
TGCAAGGCATGGAAAAATACATAACTGAGAATAGAGAAGTTCAGATCAAGGTCAGGAACAGATGGAACAG
GGTCGATCGACCCTAGAGAACCATCAGATGTTTCCAGGGTGCCCCAAGGACCTGAAATGACCCTGTGCCT
TATTTGAACTAACCAATCAGTTCGCTTCTCGCTTCTGTTCGCGCGCTTCTGCTCCCCGAGCTCAATAAAA
GAGCCCACAACCCCTCACTCGGGGCGCCAGTCCTCCGATTGACTGAGTCGCCCGGGTACCCGTGTATCCA
ATAAACCCTCTTGCAGTTGCATCCGACTTGTGGTCTCGCTGTTCCTTGGGAGGGTCTCCTCTGAGTGATT
GACTACCCGTCAGCGGGGGTCTTTCATTTGGGGGCTCGTCCGGGATCGGGAGACCCCTGCCCAGGGACCA
CCGACCCACCACCGGGAGGTAAGCTGGCTGCCTCGCGCGTTTCGGTGATGACGGTGAAAACCTCTGACAC
ATGCAGCTCCCGGAGACGGTCACAGCTTGTCTGTAAGCGGATGCCGGGAGCAGACAAGCCCGTCAGGGCG
CGTCAGCGGGTGTTGGCGGGTGTCGGGGCGCAGCCATGACCCAGTCACGTAGCGATAGCGGAGTGTAGAT
CCGGCTGTGGAATGTGTGTCAGTTAGGGTGTGGAAAGTCCCCAGGCTCCCCAGCAGGCAGAAGTATGCAA
AGCATGCATCTCAATTAGTCAGCAACCAGGTGTGGAAAGTCCCCAGGCTCCCCAGCAGGCAGAAGTATGC
AAAGCATGCATCTCAATTAGTCAGCAACCATAGTCCCGCCCCTAACTCCGCCCATCCCGCCCCTAACTCC
GCCCAGTTCCGCCCATTCTCCGCCCCATGGCTGACTAATTTTTTTTATTTATGCAGAGGCCGAGGCCGCC
TCGGCCTCTGAGCTATTCCAGAAGTAGTGAGGAGGCTTTTTTGGAGGCCTAGGCTTTTGCAAAAAGCTTA
CTGGCTTAACTATGCGGCATCAGAGCAGATTGTACTGAGAGTGCACCATATGCGGTGTGAAATACCGCAC
AGATGCGTAAGGAGAAAATACCGCATCAGGCGCTCTTCCGCTTCCTCGCTCACTGACTCGCTGCGCTCGG
TCGTTCGGCTGCGGCGAGCGGTATCAGCTCACTCAAAGGCGGTAATACGGTTATCCACAGAATCAGGGGA
TAACGCAGGAAAGAACATGTGAGCAAAAGGCCAGCAAAAGGCCAGGAACCGTAAAAAGGCCGCGTTGCTG
GCGTTTTTCCATAGGCTCCGCCCCCCTGACGAGCATCACAAAAATCGACGCTCAAGTCAGAGGTGGCGAA
ACCCGACAGGACTATAAAGATACCAGGCGTTTCCCCCTGGAAGCTCCCTCGTGCGCTCTCCTGTTCCGAC
CCTGCCGCTTACCGGATACCTGTCCGCCTTTCTCCCTTCGGGAAGCGTGGCGCTTTCTCATAGCTCACGC
TGTAGGTATCTCAGTTCGGTGTAGGTCGTTCGCTCCAAGCTGGGCTGTGTGCACGAACCCCCCGTTCAGC
CCGACCGCTGCGCCTTATCCGGTAACTATCGTCTTGAGTCCAACCCGGTAAGACACGACTTATCGCCACT
GGCAGCAGCCACTGGTAACAGGATTAGCAGAGCGAGGTATGTAGGCGGTGCTACAGAGTTCTTGAAGTGG
TGGCCTAACTACGGCTACACTAGAAGGACAGTATTTGGTATCTGCGCTCTGCTGAAGCCAGTTACCTTCG
GAAAAAGAGTTGGTAGCTCTTGATCCGGCAAACAAACCACCGCTGGTAGCGGTGGTTTTTTTGTTTGCAA
GCAGCAGATTACGCGCAGAAAAAAAGGATCTCAAGAAGATCCTTTGATCTTTTCTACGGGGTCTGACGCT
CAGTGGAACGAAAACTCACGTTAAGGGATTTTGGTCATGAGATTATCAAAAAGGATCTTCACCTAGATCC
TTTTAAATTAAAAATGAAGTTTTAAATCAATCTAAAGTATATATGAGTAAACTTGGTCTGACAGTTACCA
ATGCTTAATCAGTGAGGCACCTATCTCAGCGATCTGTCTATTTCGTTCATCCATAGTTGCCTGACTCCCC
GTCGTGTAGATAACTACGATACGGGAGGGCTTACCATCTGGCCCCAGTGCTGCAATGATACCGCGAGACC
CACGCTCACCGGCTCCAGATTTATCAGCAATAAACCAGCCAGCCGGAAGGGCCGAGCGCAGAAGTGGTCC
TGCAACTTTATCCGCCTCCATCCAGTCTATTAATTGTTGCCGGGAAGCTAGAGTAAGTAGTTCGCCAGTT
AATAGTTTGCGCAACGTTGTTGCCATTGCTGCAGGCATCGTGGTGTCACGCTCGTCGTTTGGTATGGCTT
CATTCAGCTCCGGTTCCCAACGATCAAGGCGAGTTACATGATCCCCCATGTTGTGCAAAAAAGCGGTTAG
CTCCTTCGGTCCTCCGATCGTTGTCAGAAGTAAGTTGGCCGCAGTGTTATCACTCATGGTTATGGCAGCA
CTGCATAATTCTCTTACTGTCATGCCATCCGTAAGATGCTTTTCTGTGACTGGTGAGTACTCAACCAAGT
CATTCTGAGAATAGTGTATGCGGCGACCGAGTTGCTCTTGCCCGGCGTCAACACGGGATAATACCGCGCC
ACATAGCAGAACTTTAAAAGTGCTCATCATTGGAAAACGTTCTTCGGGGCGAAAACTCTCAAGGATCTTA
CCGCTGTTGAGATCCAGTTCGATGTAACCCACTCGTGCACCCAACTGATCTTCAGCATCTTTTACTTTCA
CCAGCGTTTCTGGGTGAGCAAAAACAGGAAGGCAAAATGCCGCAAAAAAGGGAATAAGGGCGACACGGAA
ATGTTGAATACTCATACTCTTCCTTTTTCAATATTATTGAAGCATTTATCAGGGTTATTGTCTCATGAGC
GGATACATATTTGAATGTATTTAGAAAAATAAACAAATAGGGGTTCCGCGCACATTTCCCCGAAAAGTGC
CACCTGACGTCTAAGAAACCATTATTATCATGACATTAACCTATAAAAATAGGCGTATCACGAGGCCCTT
TCGTCTTCAAGAATTAGCTTGGCCATTGCATACGTTGTATCCATATCATAATATGTACATTTATATTGGC
TCATGTCCAACATTACCGCCATGTTGACATTGATTATTGACTAGTTATTAATAGTAATCAATTACGGGGT
CATTAGTTCATAGCCCATATATGGAGT
Features (pLannotate 1.2.2; 21 found; start..end, strand, type, name):
    309..512     +  promoter       CMV promoter: human cytomegalovirus (CMV) immediate early promoter
    513..688     +  LTR            5' LTR (truncated): truncated long terminal repeat from Moloney murine sarcoma virus
    810..1084    +  misc_feature   MESV Ψ (fragment): packaging signal of murine embryonic stem cell virus
   1151..1567    +  CDS            gag (truncated): truncated Moloney murine leukemia virus (MMLV) gag gene lacking the start codon
   1642..1945    +  enhancer       CMV enhancer: human cytomegalovirus immediate early enhancer
   1946..2149    +  promoter       CMV promoter: human cytomegalovirus (CMV) immediate early promoter
   2194..2901    +  CDS            mCherry: mCherry is a basic (constitutively fluorescent) red fluorescent protein published in 2004, derived from Discosoma sp.. It is reported to be a very rapidly-maturing monomer with low acid sensitivity.
   2902..2920    +  misc_feature   MCS (fragment): multiple cloning site
   2935..3885    +  CDS            APEX1 (sequence withheld): APEX1_HUMAN - Also known as APE, APE1, APEX, APX, HAP1, REF1. Experimental evidence at protein level: Swiss-Prot protein existence level 1. Multifunctional protein that plays a central role in the cellular response to oxidative stress. The two major activities of APEX1 are DNA repair and redox regulation of transcriptional factors. Functions as a apurinic/apyrimidinic (AP) endodeoxyribonuclease in the DNA base excision repair (BER) pathway of DNA lesions induced by oxidative and alkylating agents. Initiates repair of AP sites in DNA by catalyzing hydrolytic incision of the phosphodiester backb
   3927..4426    +  promoter       PGK promoter: mouse phosphoglycerate kinase 1 promoter
   4447..5046    +  CDS            PuroR: puromycin N-acetyltransferase; pac from Streptomyces alboniger; confers resistance to puromycin
   5117..5189    +  CDS            env (fragment): murine leukemia virus gPr80 envelope polyprotein precursor; env; proteolytically cleaved into gp70SU and p15TM subunits
   5231..5663    +  LTR            3' LTR (ΔU3): self-inactivating 3' long terminal repeat (LTR) from Moloney murine leukemia virus
   5732..5772    +  CDS            rop (fragment): Rop protein, which maintains plasmids at low copy number; rop
   5874..5912    +  misc_feature   bom (fragment): basis of mobility region from pBR322
   5929..6258    +  promoter       SV40 promoter: SV40 enhancer and early promoter
   6264..6365    +  misc_feature   bom (fragment): basis of mobility region from pBR322
   6551..7139    -  rep_origin     ori: high-copy-number ColE1/pMB1/pBR322/pUC origin of replication
   7310..8170    -  CDS            AmpR: β-lactamase; bla; confers resistance to ampicillin, carbenicillin, and related antibiotics
   8171..8275    -  promoter       AmpR promoter: bla
   8461..308     +  enhancer       CMV enhancer (across the origin): human cytomegalovirus immediate early enhancer
