[The description below was written by a language model from this plasmid's Addgene catalogue record and pLannotate feature annotations shown in this document.]
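Description:
mCherry-APEX1 is a self-inactivating gammaretroviral expression plasmid of about 8.5 kb, built on the pRetroQ-C1 backbone for stable expression of a fluorescently tagged human DNA repair enzyme in mammalian cells. In bacteria it is maintained by a high-copy ColE1/pUC-type origin and selected with ampicillin through the β-lactamase gene. The viral portion begins with a hybrid 5′ end in which a CMV enhancer/promoter is fused to a truncated murine sarcoma virus LTR, so that genomic RNA is transcribed strongly in packaging cells. This is followed by a packaging signal and a truncated, start-codon-less gag fragment that aid encapsidation. The 3′ LTR carries a U3 deletion. After reverse transcription this deletion is copied to both ends of the provirus, silencing LTR-driven transcription and leaving expression to the internal promoters. Because the plasmid carries only fragments of gag and env, the viral proteins must be supplied in trans.

Between the LTRs, an internal CMV enhancer/promoter drives an open reading frame in which mCherry is placed at the N terminus, joined through a short remnant of the multiple cloning site to human APEX1. APEX1 is the apurinic/apyrimidinic endonuclease of base excision repair, which also acts in redox regulation of transcription factors. Downstream, a mouse PGK promoter drives puromycin N-acetyltransferase, allowing selection of transduced cells with puromycin. An SV40 enhancer/early promoter annotated in the plasmid backbone lies outside the viral unit.

The construct is intended for producing retrovirus to generate cell populations expressing red-fluorescent APEX1, which would suit applications such as live imaging of the protein's localisation. The record does not state the cloning method.
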