Addgene plasmid #215126: mCherry-APEX1
Purpose: Expresses mCherry-APEX1 in mammalian cells from a retroviral vector.
Depositing lab: Michele Pagano. Depositing organization: NYU Grossman School of Medicine. Publication: CDK-independent role of D-type cyclins in regulating DNA mismatch repair. Rona G, Miwatani-Minter B, Zhang Q, Goldberg HV, Kerzhnerman MA, Howard JB, Simoneschi D, Lane E, Hobbs JW, Sassani E, Wang AA, Keegan S, Laverty DJ, Piett CG, Pongor LS, Xu ML, Andrade J, Thomas A, Sicinski P, Askenazi M, Ueberheide B, Fenyo D, Nagel ZD, Pagano M. Mol Cell. 2024 Feb 29:S1097-2765(24)00129-1. doi: 10.1016/j.molcel.2024.02.010. PubMed 38458201.
Backbone
  Vector backbone: pRetroQ-C1
  Backbone manufacturer: Takara Bio
  Vector type: Mammalian Expression, Retroviral
  Selectable markers: Puromycin
Growth in bacteria
  Bacterial resistance: Ampicillin, 100 μg/mL
  Growth temperature: 37°C
  Growth strain: NEB Stable
  Copy number: High Copy
Gene/Insert
  Gene/Insert name: APEX1
  Species: H. sapiens (human)
  Entrez Gene: APEX1 (a.k.a. APE, APE1, APEN, APEX, APX, HAP1, REF1)
  Promoter: CMV
  Tag / fusion protein: mCherry (N terminal on insert)
  Cloning method: Unknown
  Sequencing primers: 5′ mCherry_FWR; 3′ PGK_REV
Terms and licenses: Academic/Nonprofit Terms; Industry Terms: Not Available to Industry
How to cite: mCherry-APEX1 was a gift from Michele Pagano (Addgene plasmid # 215126 ; http://n2t.net/addgene:215126 ; RRID:Addgene_215126)
